Addgene plasmid #124185: KA1390_pGL4-UBCmin-luc2
Purpose: (Empty Backbone) Luciferase reporter with the UBC minimal promoter
Depositing lab: Hans Schöler. Depositing organization: Max Planck Institute for Molecular Biomedicine. Publication: Esrrb Unlocks Silenced Enhancers for Reprogramming to Naive Pluripotency. Adachi K, Kopp W, Wu G, Heising S, Greber B, Stehling M, Arauzo-Bravo MJ, Boerno ST, Timmermann B, Vingron M, Scholer HR. Cell Stem Cell. 2018 Aug 2;23(2):266-275.e6. doi: 10.1016/j.stem.2018.05.020. Epub 2018 Jun 14. PubMed 29910149.
Backbone
  Vector backbone: pGL4.10
  Vector type: Luciferase
Growth in bacteria
  Bacterial resistance: Ampicillin, 100 μg/mL
  Growth temperature: 37°C
  Growth strain: DH5alpha
  Copy number: High Copy
Gene/Insert
  Gene/Insert name: None
Terms and licenses: Academic/Nonprofit Terms; Industry Terms: Not Available to Industry
Depositor comments: MCS: KpnI-XhoI, BamHI-SalI
How to cite: KA1390_pGL4-UBCmin-luc2 was a gift from Hans Schöler (Addgene plasmid # 124185 ; http://n2t.net/addgene:124185 ; RRID:Addgene_124185)
