[The description below was written by a language model from this plasmid's Addgene catalogue record and pLannotate feature annotations shown in this document.]
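Description:
KA1390_pGL4-UBCmin-luc2 is a 4.3 kb firefly luciferase reporter plasmid built on the pGL4.10 backbone and deposited as an empty backbone for testing candidate regulatory DNA in transfected cells. It is maintained in E. coli as a high-copy plasmid through a ColE1/pUC-type origin of replication and is selected with ampicillin via a β-lactamase (AmpR) gene driven by its own bla promoter.

The reporter unit consists of a short fragment of the human ubiquitin C promoter, serving as a minimal promoter, placed upstream of luc2, the synthetic version of the firefly luciferase coding sequence, followed by an SV40 polyadenylation signal. Upstream of the promoter sit a synthetic poly(A) signal and an RNA polymerase II transcriptional pause site from the human α2 globin gene; together these elements block read-through transcription originating in the plasmid backbone, which keeps background luciferase signal low. Because a minimal promoter gives only weak basal expression by itself, luciferase output largely reflects the activity of any enhancer or other cis-regulatory sequence cloned into the vector. The depositor notes two cloning positions, KpnI-XhoI and BamHI-SalI, although the record does not state where these lie relative to the reporter cassette. No insert is present. The small large T antigen and tetracycline-resistance fragments flagged by the automated annotation are short partial matches, most likely reflecting sequence within the SV40 polyadenylation region and backbone remnants rather than functional genes. The associated publication concerns enhancer activation during reprogramming to naive pluripotency, consistent with use of this vector in enhancer activity assays.
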