Features (pLannotate 1.2.2; 10 found; start..end, strand, type, name):
     71..119     +  polyA_signal   poly(A) signal: synthetic polyadenylation signal
    133..224     +  misc_feature   pause site: RNA polymerase II transcriptional pause signal from the human α2 globin gene
    265..340     +  promoter       UbC promoter (fragment): human ubiquitin C promoter
    412..2064    +  CDS            luciferase: firefly luciferase synthetic luc2 version of the luciferase gene
   2108..2229    -  polyA_signal   SV40 poly(A) signal: SV40 polyadenylation signal
   2252..2320    -  CDS            large T antigen (fragment): large T antigen from SV40 (simian virus 40)
   2336..2468    +  CDS            TcR (fragment): tetracycline efflux protein; tet; confers resistance to tetracycline
   2648..3236    -  rep_origin     ori: high-copy-number ColE1/pMB1/pBR322/pUC origin of replication
   3436..4296    -  CDS            AmpR: β-lactamase confers resistance to ampicillin, carbenicillin, and related antibiotics
   4297..8       -  promoter       AmpR promoter (fragment) (across the origin): bla
>Addgene plasmid #124185 | KA1390_pGL4-UBCmin-luc2 | addgene full sequence | sequence record 239480 | Addgene NGS Result
CAGGGTTACTAGTACGTCTCTCAAGGATAAGTAAGTAATATTAAGGTACGGGAGGTATTGGACAGGCCGC
AATAAAATATCTTTATTTTCATTACATCTGTGTGTTGGTTTTTTGTGTGAATCGATAGTACTAACATACG
CTCTCCATCAAAACAAAACGAAACAAAACAAACTAGCAAAATAGGCTGTCCCCAGTGCAAGTGCAGGTGC
CAGAACATTTCTCTGGCCTAACTGGCCGGTACCTGAGCTCGCTAGCCTCGAGGATGGGGCGGTGAACGCC
GATGATTATATAAGGACGCGCCGGGTGTGGCACAGCTAGTTCCGTCGCAGCCGGGATTTGAATTCCTCGA
CTCTAGAGGATCTGGCCTCGGCGGCCAAGCTTGGCAATCCGGTACTGTTGGTAAAGCCACCATGGAAGAT
GCCAAAAACATTAAGAAGGGCCCAGCGCCATTCTACCCACTCGAAGACGGGACCGCCGGCGAGCAGCTGC
ACAAAGCCATGAAGCGCTACGCCCTGGTGCCCGGCACCATCGCCTTTACCGACGCACATATCGAGGTGGA
CATTACCTACGCCGAGTACTTCGAGATGAGCGTTCGGCTGGCAGAAGCTATGAAGCGCTATGGGCTGAAT
ACAAACCATCGGATCGTGGTGTGCAGCGAGAATAGCTTGCAGTTCTTCATGCCCGTGTTGGGTGCCCTGT
TCATCGGTGTGGCTGTGGCCCCAGCTAACGACATCTACAACGAGCGCGAGCTGCTGAACAGCATGGGCAT
CAGCCAGCCCACCGTCGTATTCGTGAGCAAGAAAGGGCTGCAAAAGATCCTCAACGTGCAAAAGAAGCTA
CCGATCATACAAAAGATCATCATCATGGATAGCAAGACCGACTACCAGGGCTTCCAAAGCATGTACACCT
TCGTGACTTCCCATTTGCCACCCGGCTTCAACGAGTACGACTTCGTGCCCGAGAGCTTCGACCGGGACAA
AACCATCGCCCTGATCATGAACAGTAGTGGCAGTACCGGATTGCCCAAGGGCGTAGCCCTACCGCACCGC
ACCGCTTGTGTCCGATTCAGTCATGCCCGCGACCCCATCTTCGGCAACCAGATCATCCCCGACACCGCTA
TCCTCAGCGTGGTGCCATTTCACCACGGCTTCGGCATGTTCACCACGCTGGGCTACTTGATCTGCGGCTT
TCGGGTCGTGCTCATGTACCGCTTCGAGGAGGAGCTATTCTTGCGCAGCTTGCAAGACTATAAGATTCAA
TCTGCCCTGCTGGTGCCCACACTATTTAGCTTCTTCGCTAAGAGCACTCTCATCGACAAGTACGACCTAA
GCAACTTGCACGAGATCGCCAGCGGCGGGGCGCCGCTCAGCAAGGAGGTAGGTGAGGCCGTGGCCAAACG
CTTCCACCTACCAGGCATCCGCCAGGGCTACGGCCTGACAGAAACAACCAGCGCCATTCTGATCACCCCC
GAAGGGGACGACAAGCCTGGCGCAGTAGGCAAGGTGGTGCCCTTCTTCGAGGCTAAGGTGGTGGACTTGG
ACACCGGTAAGACACTGGGTGTGAACCAGCGCGGCGAGCTGTGCGTCCGTGGCCCCATGATCATGAGCGG
CTACGTTAACAACCCCGAGGCTACAAACGCTCTCATCGACAAGGACGGCTGGCTGCACAGCGGCGACATC
GCCTACTGGGACGAGGACGAGCACTTCTTCATCGTGGACCGGCTGAAGAGCCTGATCAAATACAAGGGCT
ACCAGGTAGCCCCAGCCGAACTGGAGAGCATCCTGCTGCAACACCCCAACATCTTCGACGCCGGGGTCGC
CGGCCTGCCCGACGACGATGCCGGCGAGCTGCCCGCCGCAGTCGTCGTGCTGGAACACGGTAAAACCATG
ACCGAGAAGGAGATCGTGGACTATGTGGCCAGCCAGGTTACAACCGCCAAGAAGCTGCGCGGTGGTGTTG
TGTTCGTGGACGAGGTGCCTAAAGGACTGACCGGCAAGTTGGACGCCCGCAAGATCCGCGAGATTCTCAT
TAAGGCCAAGAAGGGCGGCAAGATCGCCGTGTAATAATTCTAGAGTCGGGGCGGCCGGCCGCTTCGAGCA
GACATGATAAGATACATTGATGAGTTTGGACAAACCACAACTAGAATGCAGTGAAAAAAATGCTTTATTT
GTGAAATTTGTGATGCTATTGCTTTATTTGTAACCATTATAAGCTGCAATAAACAAGTTAACAACAACAA
TTGCATTCATTTTATGTTTCAGGTTCAGGGGGAGGTGTGGGAGGTTTTTTAAAGCAAGTAAAACCTCTAC
AAATGTGGTAAAATCGATAAGGATCCGTCGACCGATGCCCTTGAGAGCCTTCAACCCAGTCAGCTCCTTC
CGGTGGGCGCGGGGCATGACTATCGTCGCCGCACTTATGACTGTCTTCTTTATCATGCAACTCGTAGGAC
AGGTGCCGGCAGCGCTCTTCCGCTTCCTCGCTCACTGACTCGCTGCGCTCGGTCGTTCGGCTGCGGCGAG
CGGTATCAGCTCACTCAAAGGCGGTAATACGGTTATCCACAGAATCAGGGGATAACGCAGGAAAGAACAT
GTGAGCAAAAGGCCAGCAAAAGGCCAGGAACCGTAAAAAGGCCGCGTTGCTGGCGTTTTTCCATAGGCTC
CGCCCCCCTGACGAGCATCACAAAAATCGACGCTCAAGTCAGAGGTGGCGAAACCCGACAGGACTATAAA
GATACCAGGCGTTTCCCCCTGGAAGCTCCCTCGTGCGCTCTCCTGTTCCGACCCTGCCGCTTACCGGATA
CCTGTCCGCCTTTCTCCCTTCGGGAAGCGTGGCGCTTTCTCATAGCTCACGCTGTAGGTATCTCAGTTCG
GTGTAGGTCGTTCGCTCCAAGCTGGGCTGTGTGCACGAACCCCCCGTTCAGCCCGACCGCTGCGCCTTAT
CCGGTAACTATCGTCTTGAGTCCAACCCGGTAAGACACGACTTATCGCCACTGGCAGCAGCCACTGGTAA
CAGGATTAGCAGAGCGAGGTATGTAGGCGGTGCTACAGAGTTCTTGAAGTGGTGGCCTAACTACGGCTAC
ACTAGAAGAACAGTATTTGGTATCTGCGCTCTGCTGAAGCCAGTTACCTTCGGAAAAAGAGTTGGTAGCT
CTTGATCCGGCAAACAAACCACCGCTGGTAGCGGTGGTTTTTTTGTTTGCAAGCAGCAGATTACGCGCAG
AAAAAAAGGATCTCAAGAAGATCCTTTGATCTTTTCTACGGGGTCTGACGCTCAGTGGAACGAAAACTCA
CGTTAAGGGATTTTGGTCATGAGATTATCAAAAAGGATCTTCACCTAGATCCTTTTAAATTAAAAATGAA
GTTTTAAATCAATCTAAAGTATATATGAGTAAACTTGGTCTGACAGCGGCCGCAAATGCTAAACCACTGC
AGTGGTTACCAGTGCTTGATCAGTGAGGCACCGATCTCAGCGATCTGCCTATTTCGTTCGTCCATAGTGG
CCTGACTCCCCGTCGTGTAGATCACTACGATTCGTGAGGGCTTACCATCAGGCCCCAGCGCAGCAATGAT
GCCGCGAGAGCCGCGTTCACCGGCCCCCGATTTGTCAGCAATGAACCAGCCAGCAGGGAGGGCCGAGCGA
AGAAGTGGTCCTGCTACTTTGTCCGCCTCCATCCAGTCTATGAGCTGCTGTCGTGATGCTAGAGTAAGAA
GTTCGCCAGTGAGTAGTTTCCGAAGAGTTGTGGCCATTGCTACTGGCATCGTGGTATCACGCTCGTCGTT
CGGTATGGCTTCGTTCAACTCTGGTTCCCAGCGGTCAAGCCGGGTCACATGATCACCCATATTATGAAGA
AATGCAGTCAGCTCCTTAGGGCCTCCGATCGTTGTCAGAAGTAAGTTGGCCGCGGTGTTGTCGCTCATGG
TAATGGCAGCACTACACAATTCTCTTACCGTCATGCCATCCGTAAGATGCTTTTCCGTGACCGGCGAGTA
CTCAACCAAGTCGTTTTGTGAGTAGTGTATACGGCGACCAAGCTGCTCTTGCCCGGCGTCTATACGGGAC
AACACCGCGCCACATAGCAGTACTTTGAAAGTGCTCATCATCGGGAATCGTTCTTCGGGGCGGAAAGACT
CAAGGATCTTGCCGCTATTGAGATCCAGTTCGATATAGCCCACTCTTGCACCCAGTTGATCTTCAGCATC
TTTTACTTTCACCAGCGTTTCGGGGTGTGCAAAAACAGGCAAGCAAAATGCCGCAAAGAAGGGAATGAGT
GCGACACGAAAATGTTGGATGCTCATACTCGTCCTTTTTCAATATTATTGAAGCATTTAT
